>Addgene plasmid #128452 | pSMPUW_6.16_ M4_Ef1a-gateway-V5-SV40-Zeo | addgene full sequence | sequence record 270526 | Addgene NGS Result
CGTTACATAACTTACGGTAAATGGCCCGCCTGGCTGACCGCCCAACGACCCCCGCCCATTGACGTCAATA
ATGACGTATGTTCCCATAGTAACGCCAATAGGGACTTTCCATTGACGTCAATGGGTGGAGTATTTACGGT
AAACTGCCCACTTGGCAGTACATCAAGTGTATCATATGCCAAGTACGCCCCCTATTGACGTCAATGACGG
TAAATGGCCCGCCTGGCATTATGCCCAGTACATGACCTTATGGGACTTTCCTACTTGGCAGTACATCTAC
GTATTAGTCATCGCTATTACCATGGTGATGCGGTTTTGGCAGTACATCAATGGGCGTGGATAGCGGTTTG
ACTCACGGGGATTTCCAAGTCTCCACCCCATTGACGTCAATGGGAGTTTGTTTTGGCACCAAAATCAACG
GGACTTTCCAAAATGTCGTAACAACTCCGCCCCATTGACGCAAATGGGCGGTAGGCGTGTACGGTGGGAG
GTCTATATAAGCAGAGCTGGTTTAGTGAACCGGGTCTCTCTGGTTAGACCAGATTTGAGCCTGGGAGCTC
TCTGGCTAACTAGGGAACCCACTGCTTAAGCCTCAATAAAGCTTGCCTTGAGTGCTTCAAGTAGTGTGTG
CCCGTCTGTTGTGTGACTCTGGTAACTAGAGATCCCTCAGACCCTTTTAGTCAGTGTGGAAAATCTCTAG
CAGTGGCGCCCGAACAGGGACCTGAAAGCGAAAGGGAAACCAGAGGAGCTCTCTCGACGCAGGACTCGGC
TTGCTGAAGCGCGCACGGCAAGAGGCGAGGGGCGGCGACTGCAGAGTACGCCAAAATTTTGACTAGCGGA
GGCTAGAAGGAGAGAGATGGGTGCGAGAGCGTCAGTATTAAGCGGGGGAAAATAGCGGCCGCCACAATTT
TAAAAGAAAAGGGGGGATTGGGGGGTACAGTGCAGGGGAAAGAATAGTAGACATAATAGCAACAGACATA
CAAACTAAAGAATTACAAAAACAAATTACAAAAATTCAAATTTTCGGGGGATCCGCGGAATTCGTCCACG
GTCCAATCTCGGTCCGAACGAGATATCTGCAAAGATGGATAAAGTTTTAAACAGAGAGGAATCTTTGCAG
CTAATGGACCTTCTAGGTCTTGAAAGGAGTGGGAATTGGCTCCGGTGCCCGTCAGTGGGCAGAGCGCACA
TCGCCCACAGTCCCCGAGAAGTTGGGGGGAGGGGTCGGCAATTGAACCGGTGCCTAGAGAAGGTGGCGCG
GGGTAAACTGGGAAAGTGATGTCGTGTACTGGCTCCGCCTTTTTCCCGAGGGTGGGGGAGAACCGTATAT
AAGTGCAGTAGTCGCCGTGAACGTTCTTTTTCGCAACGGGTTTGCCGCCAGAACACAGGTAAGTGCCGTG
TGTGGTTCCCGCGGGCCTGGCCTCTTTACGGGTTATGGCCCTTGCGTGCCTTGAATTACTTCCACCTGGC
TGCAGTACGTGATTCTTGATCCCGAGCTTCGGGTTGGAAGTGGGTGGGAGAGTTCGAGGCCTTGCGCTTA
AGGAGCCCCTTCGCCTCGTGCTTGAGTTGAGGCCTGGCCTGGGCGCTGGGGCCGCCGCGTGCGAATCTGG
TGGCACCTTCGCGCCTGTCTCGCTGCTTTCGATAAGTCTCTAGCCATTTAAAATTTTTGATGACCTGCTG
CGACGCTTTTTTTCTGGCAAGATAGTCTTGTAAATGCGGGCCAAGATCTGCACACTGGTATTTCGGTTTT
TGGGGCCGCGGGCGGCGACGGGGCCCGTGCGTCCCAGCGCACATGTTCGGCGAGGCGGGGCCTGCGAGCG
CGGCCACCGAGAATCGGACGGGGGTAGTCTCAAGCTGGCCGGCCTGCTCTGGTGCCTGGCCTCGCGCCGC
CGTGTATCGCCCCGCCCTGGGCGGCAAGGCTGGCCCGGTCGGCACCAGTTGCGTGAGCGGAAAGATGGCC
GCTTCCCGGCCCTGCTGCAGGGAGCTCAAAATGGAGGACGCGGCGCTCGGGAGAGCGGGCGGGTGAGTCA
CCCACACAAAGGAAAAGGGCCTTTCCGTCCTCAGCCGTCGCTTCATGTGACTCCACGGAGTACCGGGCGC
CGTCCAGGCACCTCGATTAGTTCTCGAGCTTTTGGAGTACGTCGTCTTTAGGTTGGGGGGAGGGGTTTTA
TGCGATGGAGTTTCCCCACACTGAGTGGGTGGAGACTGAAGTTAGGCCAGCTTGGCACTTGATGTAATTC
TCCTTGGAATTTGCCCTTTTTGAGTTTGGATCTTGGTTCATTCTCAAGCCTCAGACAGTGGTTCAAAGTT
TTTTTCTTCCATTTCAGGTGTCGTGAGGCGCGCCAACAAGTTTGTACAAAAAAGCTGAACGAGAAACGTA
AAATGATATAAATATCAATATATTAAATTAGATTTTGCATAAAAAACAGACTACATAATACTGTAAAACA
CAACATATCCAGTCACTATGGCGGCCGCATTAGGCACCCCAGGCTTTACACTTTATGCTTCCGGCTCGTA
TAATGTGTGGATTTTGAGTTAGGATCCGTCGAGATTTTCAGGAGCTAAGGAAGCTAAAATGGAGAAAAAA
ATCACTGGATATACCACCGTTGATATATCCCAATGGCATCGTAAAGAACATTTTGAGGCATTTCAGTCAG
TTGCTCAATGTACCTATAACCAGACCGTTCAGCTGGATATTACGGCCTTTTTAAAGACCGTAAAGAAAAA
TAAGCACAAGTTTTATCCGGCCTTTATTCACATTCTTGCCCGCCTGATGAATGCTCATCCGGAATTCCGT
ATGGCAATGAAAGACGGTGAGCTGGTGATATGGGATAGTGTTCACCCTTGTTACACCGTTTTCCATGAGC
AAACTGAAACGTTTTCATCGCTCTGGAGTGAATACCACGACGATTTCCGGCAGTTTCTACACATATATTC
GCAAGATGTGGCGTGTTACGGTGAAAACCTGGCCTATTTCCCTAAAGGGTTTATTGAGAATATGTTTTTC
GTCTCAGCCAATCCCTGGGTGAGTTTCACCAGTTTTGATTTAAACGTGGCCAATATGGACAACTTCTTCG
CCCCCGTTTTCACCATGGGCAAATATTATACGCAAGGCGACAAGGTGCTGATGCCGCTGGCGATTCAGGT
TCATCATGCCGTTTGTGATGGCTTCCATGTCGGCAGAATGCTTAATGAATTACAACAGTACTGCGATGAG
TGGCAGGGCGGGGCGTAAAGATCTGGATCCGGCTTACTAAAAGCCAGATAACAGTATGCGTATTTGCGCG
CTGATTTTTGCGGTATAAGAATATATACTGATATGTATACCCGAAGTATGTCAAAAAGAGGTATGCTATG
AAGCAGCGTATTACAGTGACAGTTGACAGCGACAGCTATCAGTTGCTCAAGGCATATATGATGTCAATAT
CTCCGGTCTGGTAAGCACAACCATGCAGAATGAAGCCCGTCGTCTGCGTGCCGAACGCTGGAAAGCGGAA
AATCAGGAAGGGATGGCTGAGGTCGCCCGGTTTATTGAAATGAACGGCTCTTTTGCTGACGAGAACAGGG
GCTGGTGAAATGCAGTTTAAGGTTTACACCTATAAAAGAGAGAGCCGTTATCGTCTGTTTGTGGATGTAC
AGAGTGATATTATTGACACGCCCGGGCGACGGATGGTGATCCCCCTGGCCAGTGCACGTCTGCTGTCAGA
TAAAGTCTCCCGTGAACTTTACCCGGTGGTGCATATCGGGGATGAAAGCTGGCGCATGATGACCACCGAT
ATGGCCAGTGTGCCGGTCTCCGTTATCGGGGAAGAAGTGGCTGATCTCAGCCACCGCGAAAATGACATCA
AAAACGCCATTAACCTGATGTTCTGGGGAATATAAATGTCAGGCTCCCTTATACACAGCCAGTCTGCAGG
TCGACCATAGTGACTGGATATGTTGTGTTTTACAGTATTATGTAGTCTGTTTTTTATGCAAAATCTAATT
TAATATATTGATATTTATATCATTTTACGTTTCTCGTTCAGCTTTCTTGTACAAAGTGGTTGGTAAGCCT
ATCCCTAACCCTCTCCTCGGTCTCGATTCTACGTAGTAATGAACCTTAGGAGCCAACAGCTAAGCACACA
CTTCGAATGCATCTCAATTAGTCAGCAACCAGGTGTGGAAAGTCCCCAGGCTCCCCAGCAGGCAGAAGTA
TGCAAAGCATGCGTCTCAATTAGTCAGCAACCATAGTCCCGCCCCTAACTCCGCCCATCCCGCCCCTAAC
TCCGCCCAGTTCCGCCCATTCTCCGCCCCATGGCTGACTAATTTTTTTTATTTATGCAGAGGCCGAGGCC
GCCTCGGCCTCTGAGCTATTCCAGAAGTAGTGAGGAGGCTTTTTTGGAGGCCTAGGCTTTTGCAAAAAGC
TTTCTAGAGGTACCACCGGAGCTTATTTAAATGCCACCATGGCCAAGTTGACCAGTGCCGTTCCGGTGCT
CACCGCGCGCGACGTCGCCGGAGCGGTCGAGTTCTGGACCGACCGGCTCGGGTTCTCCCGGGACTTCGTG
GAGGACGACTTCGCCGGTGTGGTCCGGGACGACGTGACCCTGTTCATCAGCGCGGTCCAGGACCAGGTGG
TGCCGGACAACACCCTGGCCTGGGTGTGGGTGCGCGGCCTGGACGAGCTGTACGCCGAGTGGTCGGAGGT
CGTGTCCACGAACTTCCGGGACGCCTCCGGGCCGGCCATGACCGAGATCGGCGAGCAGCCGTGGGGGCGG
GAGTTCGCCCTGCGCGACCCGGCCGGCAACTGCGTGCACTTCGTGGCCGAGGAGCAGGACTAATTAATTA
ACACAAATACGCGTATCTGCAGTCGACTTTGCCAGACCGGAGTCCGAACACAGCTCTTCCAGCATAATCA
ACCTCTGGATTACAAAATTTGTGAAAGATTGACTGGTATTCTTAACTATGTTGCTCCTTTTACGCTATGT
GGATACGCTGCTTTAATGCCTTTGTATCATGCTATTGCTTCCCGTATGGCTTTCATTTTCTCCTCCTTGT
ATAAATCCTGGTTGCTGTCTCTTTATGAGGAGTTGTGGCCCGTTGTCAGGCAACGTGGCGTGGTGTGCAC
TGTGTTTGCTGACGCAACCCCCACTGGTTGGGGCATTGCCACCACCTGTCAGCTCCTTTCCGGGACTTTC
GCTTTCCCCCTCCCTATTGCCACGGCGGAACTCATCGCCGCCTGCCTTGCCCGCTGCTGGACAGGGGCTC
GGCTGTTGGGCACTGACAATTCCGTGGTGTTGTCGGGGAAATCATCGTCCTTTCCTTGGCTGCTCGCCTG
TGTTGCCACCTGGATTCTGCGCGGGACGTCCTTCTGCTACGTCCCTTCGGCCCTCAATCCAGCGGACCTT
CCTTCCCGCGGCCTGCTGCCGGCTCTGCGGCCTCTTCCGCGTCTTCGCCTTCGCCCTCAGACGAGTCGGA
TCTCCCTTTGGGCCGCCTCCCCGCTTAGTACTGGTACCTTTAAGACCAATGACTTACAAGGCAGCTGTAG
ATCTTAGCCACTTTTTAAAAGAAAAGGGGGGACTGGAAGGGCTAATTCACTCCCAACGAAGACAAGATTC
CGGAATTTATTTGTGAAATTTGTGATGCTATTGCTTTATTTGTAAACCGGTGCAGCTGCTTTTTGCCTGT
ACTGGGTCTCTCTGGTTAGACCAGATCTGAGCCTGGGAGCTCTCTGGCTAACTAGGGAACCCACTGCTTA
AGCCTCAATAAAGCTTGCCTTGAGTGCTTCAAGTAGTGTGTGCCCGTCTGTTGTGTGACTCTGGTAACTA
GAGATCCCTCAGACCCTTTTAGTCAGTGTGGAAAATCTCTAGCATCTAGAGTATGCAAAGCATGCATCTC
AATTAGTCAGCAACCAGGTGTGGAAAGTCCCCAGGCTCCCCAGCAGGCAGAAGTATGCAAAGCATGCATC
TCAATTAGTCAGCAACCATAGTCCCGCCCCTAACTCCGCCCATCCCGCCCCTAACTCCGCCCAGTTCCGC
CCATTCTCCGCCCCATGGCTGACTAATTTTTTTTATTTATGCAGAGGCCGAGGCCGCCTCGGCCTCTGAG
CTATTCCAGAAGTAGTGAGGAGGCTTTTTTGGAGGCCTAGGCTAGAGATCATAATCAGCCATACCACATT
TGTAGAGGTTTTACTTGCTTTAAAAAACCTCCCACACCTCCCCCTGAACCTGAAACATAAAATGAATGCA
ATTGTTGTTGTTAACTTGTTTATTGCAGCTTATAATGGTTACAAATAAAGCAATAGCATCACAAATTTCA
CAAATAAAGCATTTTTTTCACTGCATTCTAGTTGTGGTTTGTCCAAACTCATCAATGTATCTTATCATGT
CTGCTAGCTGAGCGGGCTTTTTTTTCTTAGGCCTTCTTCCGCTTCCTCGCTCACTGACTCGCTGCGCTCG
GTCGTTCGGCTGCGGCGAGCGGTATCAGCTCACTCAAAGGCGGTAATACGGTTATCCACAGAATCAGGGG
ATAACGCAGGAAAGAACATGTGAGCAAAAGGCCAGCAAAAGGCCAGGAACCGTAAAAAGGCCGCGTTGCT
GGCGTTTTTCCATAGGCTCCGCCCCCCTGACGAGCATCACAAAAATCGACGCTCAAGTCAGAGGTGGCGA
AACCCGACAGGACTATAAAGATACCAGGCGTTTCCCCCTGGAAGCTCCCTCGTGCGCTCTCCTGTTCCGA
CCCTGCCGCTTACCGGATACCTGTCCGCCTTTCTCCCTTCGGGAAGCGTGGCGCTTTCTCATAGCTCACG
CTGTAGGTATCTCAGTTCGGTGTAGGTCGTTCGCTCCAAGCTGGGCTGTGTGCACGAACCCCCCGTTCAG
CCCGACCGCTGCGCCTTATCCGGTAACTATCGTCTTGAGTCCAACCCGGTAAGACACGACTTATCGCCAC
TGGCAGCAGCCACTGGTAACAGGATTAGCAGAGCGAGGTATGTAGGCGGTGCTACAGAGTTCTTGAAGTG
GTGGCCTAACTACGGCTACACTAGAAGAACAGTATTTGGTATCTGCGCTCTGCTGAAGCCAGTTACCTTC
GGAAAAAGAGTTGGTAGCTCTTGATCCGGCAAACAAACCACCGCTGGTAGCGGTGGTTTTTTTGTTTGCA
AGCAGCAGATTACGCGCAGAAAAAAAGGATCTCAAGAAGATCCTTTGATCTTTTCTACGGGGTCTGACGC
TCAGTGGAACGAAAACTCACGTTAAGGGATTTTGGTCATGAGATTATCAAAAAGGATCTTCACCTAGATC
CTTTTAAATTAAAAATGAAGTTTTAAATCAATCTAAAGTATATATGAGTAAACTTGGTCTGACAGTTACC
AATGCTTAATCAGTGAGGCACCTATCTCAGCGATCTGTCTATTTCGTTCATCCATAGTTGCCTGACTCCT
GCGCAGTCCAAAAAAAAAGGCTCCAAAAGGAGCCTTTAATTGTATCGGTGGGCCCTTAGAAAAACTCATC
GAGCATCAAATGAAACTGCAATTTATTCATATCAGGATTATCAATACCATATTTTTGAAAAAGCCGTTTC
TGTAATGAAGGAGAAAACTCACCGAGGCAGTTCCATAGGATGGCAAGATCCTGGTATCGGTCTGCGATTC
CGACTCGTCCAACATCAATACAACCTATTAATTTCCCCTCGTCAAAAATAAGGTTATCAAGTGAGAAATC
ACCATGAGTGACGACTGAATCCGGTGAGAATGGCAAAAGCTTATGCATTTCTTTCCAGACTTGTTCAACA
GGCCAGCCATTACGCTCGTCATCAAAATCACTCGCATCAACCAAACCGTTATTCATTCGTGATTGCGCCT
GAGCGAGACGAAATACGCGATCGCTGTTAAAAGGACAATTACAAACAGGAATCGAATGCAACCGGCGCAG
GAACACTGCCAGCGCATCAACAATATTTTCACCTGAATCAGGATATTCTTCTAATACCTGGAATGCTGTT
TTCCCGGGGATCGCAGTGGTGAGTAACCATGCATCATCAGGAGTACGGATAAAATGCTTGATGGTCGGAA
GAGGCATAAATTCCGTCAGCCAGTTTAGTCTGACCATCTCATCTGTAACATCATTGGCAACGCTACCTTT
GCCATGTTTCAGAAACAACTCTGGCGCATCGGGCTTCCCATACAATCGATAGATTGTCGCACCTGATTGC
CCGACATTATCGCGAGCCCATTTATACCCATATAAATCAGCATCCATGTTGGAATTTAATCGCGGCCTCG
AGCAAGACGTTTCCCGTTGAATATGGCTCATAACACCCCTTGTATTACTGTTTATGTAAGCAGACAGTTT
TATTGTTCATGATGATATATTTTTATCTTGTGCAATGTAACATCAGAGATTTTGAGACACAACGTGGTTT
AAACAAATAGTCAAAAGCCTCCGGGCGACTAGTCGGGGTCATTAGTTCATAGCCCATATATGGAGTTCCG
Features (pLannotate 1.2.2; 32 found; start..end, strand, type, name):
      1..304     +  enhancer       CMV enhancer: human cytomegalovirus immediate early enhancer
    305..508     +  promoter       CMV promoter: human cytomegalovirus (CMV) immediate early promoter
    522..702     +  LTR            5' LTR (truncated): truncated 5' long terminal repeat (LTR) from HIV-1
    749..873     +  misc_feature   HIV-1 Ψ: packaging signal of human immunodeficiency virus type 1
    908..1020    +  misc_feature   cPPT/CTS: central polypurine tract and central termination sequence of HIV-1
   1085..1151    +  CDS            small t antigen (fragment): SV40 (simian virus 40) small t antigen
   1158..2336    +  promoter       EF-1α promoter: strong constitutive promoter for human elongation factor EF-1α
   2346..2470    +  protein_bind   attR1: mutant version of attR; recombination site for the Gateway® LR reaction LR Clonase™
   2495..2525    +  promoter       lac UV5 promoter: E. coli lac promoter with an "up" mutation
   2549..2578    +  promoter       cat promoter (fragment): promoter of the E. coli cat gene encoding chloramphenicol acetyltransferase
   2579..3238    +  CDS            CmR: chloramphenicol acetyltransferase; cat; confers resistance to chloramphenicol
   3417..3575    +  CDS            ccdA (fragment): CCDA_ECO57 - Also known as H, letA. Experimental evidence at protein level: Swiss-Prot protein existence level 1. Antitoxin component of a type II toxin-antitoxin (TA) system which inhibits the post-segregational killing (PSK) of plasmid-free cells, also referred to as a plasmid addiction system. Binds to and blocks the activity of CcdB; will also remove bound CcdB protein from the CcdB-GyrA complex by forming a CcdA-CcdB complex, a process termed rejuvenation. Functions as a transcriptional corepressor for the ccdAB operon, repression also requires CcdB (By similarity). From Escherichia coli
   3580..3882    +  CDS            ccdB: CCDB_ECOLI - Also known as G, letB, letD. Experimental evidence at protein level: Swiss-Prot protein existence level 1. Toxic component of a type II toxin-antitoxin (TA) system, functioning in plasmid maintainence. Responsible for the post- segregational killing (PSK) of plasmid-free cells, also referred to as a plasmid addiction system. Half-life of over 2 hours. Cell killing by CcdB is accompanied by filamentation, defects in chromosome and plasmid segregation, defects in cell division, formation of anucleate cells, decreased DNA synthesis and plasmid loss. Interferes with the activity of DN
   3926..4050    -  protein_bind   attR2: mutant version of attR; recombination site for the Gateway® LR reaction LR Clonase™
   4052..4093    +  CDS            V5 tag: epitope tag from simian virus 5
   4137..4161    +  promoter       SV40 promoter (fragment): SV40 early promoter
   4162..4233    +  promoter       SV40 promoter (fragment): SV40 enhancer and early promoter
   4257..4392    +  rep_origin     SV40 ori: SV40 origin of replication
   4449..4820    +  CDS            ble: BLE_STRHI - Experimental evidence at protein level: Swiss-Prot protein existence level 1. Binding protein with a strong affinity to the bleomycin family of antibiotics. From Streptoalloteichus hindustanus.
   4896..5484    +  misc_feature   WPRE: woodchuck hepatitis virus posttranscriptional regulatory element
   5479..5595    +  CDS            nef (fragment): NEF_SIVS4 - Experimental evidence at protein level: Swiss-Prot protein existence level 1. Interferes with TCR signaling from the cell membrane. Interacts with CD247/TCRZ (TCR zeta chain) and exert potent down- regulation of cell surface TCR/CD3 complexes. From Simian immunodeficiency virus (isolate F236/smH4) (SIV-sm) (Simian immunodeficiency virus sooty mangabey monkey).
   5606..5645    -  polyA_signal   SV40 poly(A) signal (fragment): SV40 polyadenylation signal
   5674..5854    +  LTR            5' LTR (truncated): truncated 5' long terminal repeat (LTR) from HIV-1
   5860..5896    +  promoter       SV40 promoter (fragment): SV40 early promoter
   5923..6133    +  promoter       SV40 promoter: SV40 early promoter
   6137..6220    +  CDS            large T antigen (fragment): large T antigen from SV40 (simian virus 40)
   6243..6364    +  polyA_signal   SV40 poly(A) signal: SV40 polyadenylation signal
   6587..7175    -  rep_origin     ori: high-copy-number ColE1/pMB1/pBR322/pUC origin of replication
   7347..7419    -  CDS            bla(M) (fragment): β-lactamase lacking the signal sequence; bla(M); allows cytosolic expression of β-lactamase
   7427..7466    -  terminator     fd terminator: central terminator from bacteriophage fd (Otsuka and Kunisawa, 1982)
   7476..8291    -  CDS            KanR: aminoglycoside phosphotransferase; aph(3')-Ia; confers resistance to kanamycin in bacteria or G418 (Geneticin®) in eukaryotes
   8434..8470    +  enhancer       CMV enhancer (fragment): human cytomegalovirus immediate early enhancer
