[The description below was written by a language model from this plasmid's Addgene catalogue record and pLannotate feature annotations shown in this document.]
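Description:
pSMPUW_6.16_ M4_Ef1a-gateway-V5-SV40-Zeo is a lentiviral Gateway destination vector built on the pSMPUW-eMCS backbone; the sequenced plasmid is about 8.5 kb. In bacteria it replicates from a ColE1/pUC-type origin (although the catalogue lists it as low copy) and carries a kanamycin resistance gene in the backbone. The Gateway cassette adds chloramphenicol resistance, so the empty vector is selected on both drugs. Because the cassette also encodes the CcdB gyrase toxin, the unrecombined plasmid must be maintained in a ccdB-tolerant strain.

The viral genome is transcribed from a CMV enhancer/promoter fused to a truncated HIV-1 5' LTR, followed by the Ψ packaging signal and a cPPT/CTS element. A second truncated LTR lies downstream of a WPRE, which enhances transcript expression. No Rev response element is annotated in the feature table. Between the LTRs, the human EF-1α promoter sits directly upstream of the attR1–CmR–ccdB–attR2 cassette. An LR recombination with an entry clone replaces this cassette with the gene of interest, and loss of ccdB provides counter-selection for recombinants in standard strains. A V5 epitope follows immediately after attR2, so an open reading frame lacking a stop codon and kept in frame is expressed with a C-terminal V5 tag for detection or immunoprecipitation. Downstream, an SV40 early promoter/origin drives the ble gene, which confers Zeocin resistance for selecting transduced mammalian cells.

The construct is intended as a recipient for making lentiviruses that give constitutive, V5-tagged expression of a chosen coding sequence with Zeocin selection. It carries no gene of interest itself, and the packaging functions are not on the plasmid and must be supplied separately.
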