Addgene plasmid #128452: pSMPUW_6.16_ M4_Ef1a-gateway-V5-SV40-Zeo
Purpose: lentiviral destination vector with Ef1a promoter, C-terminal V5 tag, SV40 promoter, and Zeo Resistance gene
Depositing lab: Lindy Barrett. Depositing organization: Broad Institute.
Backbone
  Vector backbone: pSMPUW-eMCS
  Backbone manufacturer: Cell Biolabs, Inc
  Backbone size w/o insert (bp): 4796
  Vector type: Lentiviral
Growth in bacteria
  Bacterial resistance: Chloramphenicol and Kanamycin, 25 & 50 μg/mL
  Growth temperature: 30°C
  Growth strain: ccdB Survival
  Copy number: Low Copy
Gene/Insert
  Gene/Insert name: Ef1a promoter, C-terminal V5 tag, SV40 promoter, and Zeocin Resistance gene
  Species: Synthetic
  Cloning method: Restriction Enzyme; 5′ cloning site Unknown (unknown if destroyed)
Terms and licenses: Academic/Nonprofit Terms; Industry Terms: Not Available to Industry
How to cite: pSMPUW_6.16_ M4_Ef1a-gateway-V5-SV40-Zeo was a gift from Lindy Barrett (Addgene plasmid # 128452 ; http://n2t.net/addgene:128452 ; RRID:Addgene_128452)
